>Addgene plasmid #12293 | pCMV-M2-TLR2-FW/AA | addgene partial sequence | sequence record 19044 | hGH-PA-R 5'-CCAGCTTGGTTCCCAATAGA-3'
ACTTGCCCCTTGCTCCTACCACCCCCCTCCACCCCATAATATTATAGAAGGACACCTAGTCAGACAAAAT
GATGCAACTTAATTTTATTAGGACAAGGCTGGTGGGCACTGGAGTGGCAACTTCCAGGGCCAGGAGAGGC
ACTGGGGAGGGGTCACAGGGATGCCACCCGGGATCCTCTAGAGTCGACTGGTACCGATATCAGATCTCTA
GGACTTTATTGCAGTTCTCAGATTTACCGCAGCCACTTCCTGCTGGCCTTCATCCAAGGGCCACTCCAGG
TAGGTCTTGGTGTTCATTATCTTGCGCAGTTTGCAGAAGCGCTGGGGAATGGCTTTCCTCTCAATGGGCT
CCAGCAAAACAAGGATGGCCGCGTCGTTGTTCTCGTCAAAGAGCCTGAAGTGGGAGAAGTCCAGTTCGTA
CTTGCACCACTCGCTCCGTACGAAGTTCTCAGAAAGCACGAACACAGTTTTGTGGCTCTTTTCGATGGAA
TCGATGATGTTGTCAATGATCCATTTGCCCGGAACGAAGTCCCGCTTGTGGAGACACAGCTTAAAGGGCG
GGTCAGAGTTCTCCAGCTGCTGGACCATGAGGTTCTCCACCCAATGGGAATCCTGCTCACTGTAGGAAAC
AAAGGCATCATAGCAAACGTCCCTGCAGGGAGCTTTCTTGGGCTTCCTCTTGGCCTGGAGCCACGCCCAC
ATCATTCTCAGGTACCACAGTCCGTGGAAATGGTGGCACAGGGCACCTA
