>Addgene plasmid #12293 | pCMV-M2-TLR2-FW/AA | addgene partial sequence | sequence record 56218 | CMV-F 5'-CGCAAATGGGCGGTAGGCGTG-3'
GAGCTCGTTTAGTGAACCGTCAGAATTAATTCACCATGTCTGCACTTCTGATCCTAGCTCTTGTTGGAGC
TGCAGTTGCTGACTACAAAGACGATGACGACAAGCTTGCGGCCGCTCAGGAGTCTCTGTCATGTGATGCT
TCTGGGGTGTGTGATGGCCGCTCCAGGTCTTTCACCTCTATTCCCTCCGGACTCACAGCAGCCATGAAAA
GCCTTGACCTGTCTTTCAACAAGATCACCTACATTGGCCATGGTGACCTCCGAGCGTGTGCGAACCTCCA
GGTTCTGATTTTGAAGTCCAGCAGAATCAATACAATAGAGGGAGACGCCTTTTATTCTCTGGGCAGTCTT
GAACATTTGGATTTGTCTGATAATCACCTATCTAGTTTATCTTCCTCCTGGTTCGGGCCCCTTTCCTCTT
TGAAATACTTAAACTTAATGGGAAATCCTTACCAGACACTGGGGGTAACATCGCTTTTTCCCAATCTCAC
AAATTTACAAACCCTCAGGATAGGAAATGTAGAGACTTTCAGTGAGATAAGGAGAATAGATTTTGCTGGG
CTGACTTCTCTCAATGAACTTGAAATTAAGGCATTAAGTCTCCGGAATTATCAGTCCCAAAGTCTAAAGT
CGATCCGCGACATCCATTACCTGACTCTTCACTTAAGCGAGTCTGCTTTCCTGCTGGAGATTTTTGCAGA
TATTCTGAGTTCTGTGAGATATTTAGAACTAAGAGATACTAACTTGGCCAGGTTCCAGTTTTCACCACTG
CCCGTAGATGAAGTCAGCTCACCGATGAAGAAGCTGGCATTCCGAGGCTCGGTTCTCACTGATGAAAGCT
TTAACGAGCTCCTGAAGCTGTTGCGTTACATCTTGGA
