[The description below was written by a language model from this plasmid's Addgene catalogue record.]
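Description:
pCMV-M2-TLR2-FW/AA is a mammalian expression plasmid built on the pFlag-CMV-1 backbone (about 4.7 kb without insert), carrying a roughly 2.3 kb mouse Tlr2 coding sequence cloned between NotI and BglII sites, both of which are retained. It is maintained in E. coli as a high-copy plasmid under ampicillin selection. As the backbone and plasmid names indicate, expression in mammalian cells is driven by a CMV promoter. The record includes no feature table, so other backbone elements such as the polyadenylation signal and bacterial origin are not itemised.

The endogenous TLR2 signal peptide (residues 1–23) has been removed and replaced by the preprotrypsin signal peptide supplied by the backbone, followed by an N-terminal FLAG (M2) epitope. This arrangement directs the receptor into the secretory pathway and should leave the FLAG tag at the N terminus of the mature protein after leader cleavage, where it can be used for antibody detection or immunoprecipitation. The defining feature of this version is the double alanine substitution F774A/W775A, the "FW/AA" of the name. Two further differences from the GenBank reference, M82I and H202Y, were found on repository sequencing. They also occur in the depositing laboratory's wild-type TLR2 plasmid, so they may be polymorphisms, and their effect on function is unknown.

The associated publication concerns Toll-like receptor:adapter interactions revealed by germ-line mutagenesis. This suggests the construct serves as a mutant counterpart to the wild-type FLAG-TLR2 plasmid in transfection experiments on receptor signalling or adapter binding, although the record does not state the effect of the FW/AA mutation.
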