Addgene plasmid #12293: pCMV-M2-TLR2-FW/AA
Depositing lab: Bruce Beutler. Depositing organization: Scripps California (The Scripps Research Institute). Publication: Details of Toll-like receptor:adapter interaction revealed by germ-line mutagenesis. Jiang Z, Georgel P, Li C, Choe J, Crozat K, Rutschmann S, Du X, Bigby T, Mudd S, Sovath S, Wilson IA, Olson A, Beutler B. Proc Natl Acad Sci U S A. 2006 Jul 18. 103(29):10961-6. 10.1073/pnas.0603804103 PubMed 16832055.
Backbone
  Vector backbone: pFlag-CMV-1
  Backbone size w/o insert (bp): 4700
  Vector type: Mammalian Expression
Growth in bacteria
  Bacterial resistance: Ampicillin, 100 μg/mL
  Growth temperature: 37°C
  Growth strain: DH5alpha
  Copy number: High Copy
Gene/Insert
  Gene/Insert name: TLR2
  Species: M. musculus (mouse)
  Insert size (bp): 2283
  Mutation: M82I, H202Y, F774A and W775A; signal peptide (aa1-23) replaced with preprotrypsin signal peptide
  GenBank ID: NM_011905
  Entrez Gene: Tlr2 (a.k.a. Ly105)
  Tag / fusion protein: FLAG (FLAG-M2) (N terminal on backbone)
  Cloning method: Restriction Enzyme; 5′ cloning site Not I (not destroyed); 3′ cloning site Bgl II (not destroyed)
  Sequencing primers: 5′ accatgtctgcacttctgatc
Terms and licenses: Academic/Nonprofit Terms; Industry Terms: Not Available to Industry
Depositor comments: Murine TLR2 expression vector was made by removing the original signal peptide and replacing it with the signal peptide from preprotrypsin. When compared to GenBank reference NP_036035.3, the TLR2 insert in this plasmid appears to be missing aa1-23 due to the removal of the endogenous TLR2 signal peptide. See associated publication for more information. Also, please note that Addgene's sequencing results identified additional mutations M82I and H202Y when compared to GenBank reference NP_036035.3. M82I and H202Y are possible polymorphisms as they were also present in the wild-type TLR2 sequence from the depositing laboratory (Addgene Plasmid 12291: pCMV-M2-TLR2). It is not known whether these mutations affect TLR2 function.
How to cite: pCMV-M2-TLR2-FW/AA was a gift from Bruce Beutler (Addgene plasmid # 12293 ; http://n2t.net/addgene:12293 ; RRID:Addgene_12293)
